LOCUS       Exported 8565 bp ds-DNA circular SYN 12-MAY-2021
DEFINITION  synthetic circular DNA
ACCESSION   .
VERSION     .
KEYWORDS    pAAV-EF1a-FLEX-GTB
SOURCE      synthetic DNA construct
  ORGANISM  synthetic DNA construct
REFERENCE   1 (bases 1 to 8565)
  AUTHORS   Haubensak W, Kunwar PS, Cai H, Ciocchi S, Wall NR, Ponnusamy R, Biag
            J, Dong HW, Deisseroth K, Callaway EM, Fanselow MS, Luthi A,
            Anderson DJ
  TITLE     Genetic dissection of an amygdala microcircuit that gates
            conditioned fear.
  JOURNAL   Nature. 2010 Nov 11. 468(7321):270-6.
  PUBMED    21068836
REFERENCE   2 (bases 1 to 8565)
  AUTHORS   .
  TITLE     Direct Submission
  JOURNAL   Exported May 12, 2021 from SnapGene Server 1.1.58
            http://www.snapgene.com
FEATURES             Location/Qualifiers
     source          1..8565
                     /organism="synthetic DNA construct"
                     /mol_type="other DNA"
     repeat_region   1..141
                     /label=AAV2 ITR
                     /note="inverted terminal repeat of adeno-associated virus
                     serotype 2"
     repeat_region   12..141
                     /label=AAV2 ITR
     promoter        242..1419
                     /label=EF-1-alpha promoter
                     /note="strong constitutive promoter for human elongation
                     factor EF-1-alpha"
     intron          473..1410
                     /label=EF-1-alpha intron A
                     /note="intron upstream of the start codon of human
                     EF-1-alpha"
     primer_bind     1367..1387
                     /label=EF1a-F
                     /note="Human elongation factor-1a promoter, forward primer"
     regulatory      1441..1450
                     /regulatory_class="other"
                     /note="vertebrate consensus sequence for strong initiation
                     of translation (Kozak, 1987)"
     protein_bind    complement(1453..1486)
                     /label=lox2272
                     /bound_moiety="Cre recombinase"
                     /note="Cre-mediated recombination occurs in the 8-bp core
                     sequence (GGATACTT). lox2272 sites are compatible with each
                     other, but incompatible with loxP or loxN sites (Lee and
                     Saito, 1988)."
     protein_bind    complement(1549..1582)
                     /label=loxP
                     /bound_moiety="Cre recombinase"
                     /note="Cre-mediated recombination occurs in the 8-bp core
                     sequence (GCATACAT)."
     CDS             complement(3173..3232)
                     /codon_start=1
                     /product="2A peptide from equine rhinitis A virus
                     polyprotein"
                     /label=E2A
                     /note="Eukaryotic ribosomes fail to insert a peptide bond
                     between the Gly and Pro residues, yielding separate
                     polypeptides."
                     /translation="QCTNYALLKLAGDVESNPGP"
     CDS             complement(3722..3775)
                     /codon_start=1
                     /product="2A peptide from Thosea asigna virus capsid
                     protein"
                     /label=T2A
                     /note="Eukaryotic ribosomes fail to insert a peptide bond
                     between the Gly and Pro residues, yielding separate
                     polypeptides."
                     /translation="EGRGSLLTCGDVEENPGP"
     CDS             complement(3791..4504)
                     /codon_start=1
                     /product="enhanced GFP"
                     /label=EGFP
                     /translation="VSKGEELFTGVVPILVELDGDVNGHKFSVSGEGEGDATYGKLTLK
                     FICTTGKLPVPWPTLVTTLTYGVQCFSRYPDHMKQHDFFKSAMPEGYVQERTIFFKDDG
                     NYKTRAEVKFEGDTLVNRIELKGIDFKEDGNILGHKLEYNYNSHNVYIMADKQKNGIKV
                     NFKIRHNIEDGSVQLADHYQQNTPIGDGPVLLPDNHYLSTQSALSKDPNEKRDHMVLLE
                     FVTAAGITLGMDELYK"
     CDS             complement(3791..4504)
                     /codon_start=1
                     /product="the original enhanced GFP (Yang et al., 1996)"
                     /label=EGFP
                     /note="mammalian codon-optimized"
                     /translation="VSKGEELFTGVVPILVELDGDVNGHKFSVSGEGEGDATYGKLTLK
                     FICTTGKLPVPWPTLVTTLTYGVQCFSRYPDHMKQHDFFKSAMPEGYVQERTIFFKDDG
                     NYKTRAEVKFEGDTLVNRIELKGIDFKEDGNILGHKLEYNYNSHNVYIMADKQKNGIKV
                     NFKIRHNIEDGSVQLADHYQQNTPIGDGPVLLPDNHYLSTQSALSKDPNEKRDHMVLLE
                     FVTAAGITLGMDELYK"
     primer_bind     complement(3833..3854)
                     /label=EGFP-C
                     /note="EGFP, forward primer"
     primer_bind     4182..4201
                     /label=EXFP-R
                     /note="For distinguishing EGFP variants, reverse primer"
     primer_bind     4441..4462
                     /label=EGFP-N
                     /note="EGFP, reverse primer"
     protein_bind    4513..4546
                     /label=lox2272
                     /bound_moiety="Cre recombinase"
                     /note="Cre-mediated recombination occurs in the 8-bp core
                     sequence (GGATACTT). lox2272 sites are compatible with each
                     other, but incompatible with loxP or loxN sites (Lee and
                     Saito, 1988)."
     protein_bind    4617..4650
                     /label=loxP
                     /bound_moiety="Cre recombinase"
                     /note="Cre-mediated recombination occurs in the 8-bp core
                     sequence (GCATACAT)."
     misc_feature    4692..5280
                     /label=WPRE
                     /note="woodchuck hepatitis virus posttranscriptional
                     regulatory element"
     primer_bind     complement(4745..4765)
                     /label=WPRE-R
                     /note="WPRE, reverse primer"
     CDS             complement(5163..5174)
                     /codon_start=1
                     /product="Factor Xa recognition and cleavage site"
                     /label=Factor Xa site
                     /translation="IEGR"
     polyA_signal    5312..5788
                     /label=hGH poly(A) signal
                     /note="human growth hormone polyadenylation signal"
     primer_bind     complement(5511..5530)
                     /label=hGH-PA-R
                     /note="Human growth hormone terminator, reverse primer"
     repeat_region   5828..5968
                     /label=AAV2 ITR
                     /note="inverted terminal repeat of adeno-associated virus
                     serotype 2"
     repeat_region   5828..5957
                     /label=AAV2 ITR
     rep_origin      6043..6498
                     /direction=RIGHT
                     /label=f1 ori
                     /note="f1 bacteriophage origin of replication; arrow
                     indicates direction of (+) strand synthesis"
     primer_bind     complement(6130..6149)
                     /label=F1ori-R
                     /note="F1 origin, reverse primer"
     primer_bind     6340..6361
                     /label=F1ori-F
                     /note="F1 origin, forward primer"
     primer_bind     complement(6515..6534)
                     /label=pRS-marker
                     /note="pRS vectors, use to sequence yeast selectable
                     marker"
     primer_bind     6634..6656
                     /label=pGEX 3'
                     /note="pGEX vectors, reverse primer"
     primer_bind     complement(6694..6712)
                     /label=pBRforEco
                     /note="pBR322 vectors, upsteam of EcoRI site, forward
                     primer"
     promoter        6780..6884
                     /gene="bla"
                     /label=AmpR promoter
     CDS             6885..7745
                     /codon_start=1
                     /gene="bla"
                     /product="beta-lactamase"
                     /label=AmpR
                     /note="confers resistance to ampicillin, carbenicillin, and
                     related antibiotics"
                     /translation="MSIQHFRVALIPFFAAFCLPVFAHPETLVKVKDAEDQLGARVGYI
                     ELDLNSGKILESFRPEERFPMMSTFKVLLCGAVLSRIDAGQEQLGRRIHYSQNDLVEYS
                     PVTEKHLTDGMTVRELCSAAITMSDNTAANLLLTTIGGPKELTAFLHNMGDHVTRLDRW
                     EPELNEAIPNDERDTTMPVAMATTLRKLLTGELLTLASRQQLIDWMEADKVAGPLLRSA
                     LPAGWFIADKSGAGERGSRGIIAALGPDGKPSRIVVIYTTGSQATMDERNRQIAEIGAS
                     LIKHW"
     primer_bind     complement(7103..7122)
                     /label=Amp-R
                     /note="Ampicillin resistance gene, reverse primer"
     rep_origin      7916..8504
                     /direction=RIGHT
                     /label=ori
                     /note="high-copy-number ColE1/pMB1/pBR322/pUC origin of
                     replication"
     primer_bind     8405..8424
                     /label=pBR322ori-F
                     /note="pBR322 origin, forward primer"
ORIGIN
        1 cctgcaggca gctgcgcgct cgctcgctca ctgaggccgc ccgggcaaag cccgggcgtc
       61 gggcgacctt tggtcgcccg gcctcagtga gcgagcgagc gcgcagagag ggagtggcca
      121 actccatcac taggggttcc tgcggccgca cgcgtaagct ttgcaaagat ggataaagtt
      181 ttaaacagag aggaatcttt gcagctaatg gaccttctag gtcttgaaag gagtgggaat
      241 tggctccggt gcccgtcagt gggcagagcg cacatcgccc acagtccccg agaagttggg
      301 gggaggggtc ggcaattgaa ccggtgccta gagaaggtgg cgcggggtaa actgggaaag
      361 tgatgtcgtg tactggctcc gcctttttcc cgagggtggg ggagaaccgt atataagtgc
      421 agtagtcgcc gtgaacgttc tttttcgcaa cgggtttgcc gccagaacac aggtaagtgc
      481 cgtgtgtggt tcccgcgggc ctggcctctt tacgggttat ggcccttgcg tgccttgaat
      541 tacttccact ggctgcagta cgtgattctt gatcccgagc ttcgggttgg aagtgggtgg
      601 gagagttcga ggccttgcgc ttaaggagcc ccttcgcctc gtgcttgagt tgaggcctgg
      661 cctgggcgct ggggccgccg cgtgcgaatc tggtggcacc ttcgcgcctg tctcgctgct
      721 ttcgataagt ctctagccat ttaaaatttt tgatgacctg ctgcgacgct ttttttctgg
      781 caagatagtc ttgtaaatgc gggccaagat ctgcacactg gtatttcggt ttttggggcc
      841 gcgggcggcg acggggcccg tgcgtcccag cgcacatgtt cggcgaggcg gggcctgcga
      901 gcgcggccac cgagaatcgg acgggggtag tctcaagctg gccggcctgc tctggtgcct
      961 ggcctcgcgc cgccgtgtat cgccccgccc tgggcggcaa ggctggcccg gtcggcacca
     1021 gttgcgtgag cggaaagatg gccgcttccc ggccctgctg cagggagctc aaaatggagg
     1081 acgcggcgct cgggagagcg ggcgggtgag tcacccacac aaaggaaaag ggcctttccg
     1141 tcctcagccg tcgcttcatg tgactccacg gagtaccggg cgccgtccag gcacctcgat
     1201 tagttctcga gcttttggag tacgtcgtct ttaggttggg gggaggggtt ttatgcgatg
     1261 gagtttcccc acactgagtg ggtggagact gaagttaggc cagcttggca cttgatgtaa
     1321 ttctccttgg aatttgccct ttttgagttt ggatcttggt tcattctcaa gcctcagaca
     1381 gtggttcaaa gtttttttct tccatttcag gtgtcgtgag gtaccggatc ctctagagcc
     1441 gccaccatgg ccataacttc gtataaagta tcctatacga agttatatca aaataggaag
     1501 accaatgctt caccatcgac ccgaattgcc aagcatcacc atcgacccat aacttcgtat
     1561 aatgtatgct atacgaagtt atacttcaac tagttcacag tctggtctcg ccgccgctct
     1621 tgtggctctc ccagctgctg atgatcttgc cgctctgggg ggtcacgctc acctctctgc
     1681 cggtgcctct caggttgtgc tgggtgggct cgcttctgtt cactcttctg cagcaggtca
     1741 tcaggaagat gatcagcatc agggcggtca gggcgccggc gctcagcagc acgtacttgc
     1801 cccagttggg caggcccagg tccacgccgc tcacctggtt gtgcacgtcg ggcaggtgca
     1861 cctccacgaa gtcctcggcc tcgtcgccgt ccttgaacac ggtgctgggg tcggccaggg
     1921 ggtgcaccag ggggatcacg ctgctctcca gcagctccat gtgctgctgc agcaggctgc
     1981 tctgcatctc ggggatcagc acgttgccgt cggggcccag gatgatgccg ttgaagaaca
     2041 cgccgttcac gtgggggtgg catctgccgc ccactctcag gcagcccttg ctgggcagga
     2101 tctcgttcca ggttctcacg ctcttgtagt gggcgtcggc ctccatcagg gtcttgttga
     2161 agatggtgta ggccttgccg aagccgggca ccagctttct caggtggctc agtcttctga
     2221 agctcacgct cttggtggtc atgatgctct ccagggcgtc caggcactcc tctctctttc
     2281 tcaccagctc ctccaccacc aggtgctcga tctcgtcgct tctgaagtcg tgcaggttca
     2341 ccagcttgtc gggggggcac cacttggtct cgttgctggt ctgcatgctc acccaggtgc
     2401 cgtccatcag tctcaggccc agcacgccgc acagcttcag cttgcaggcg cccttcaggc
     2461 tcttgtacag gcctctctcg tccacgaagc cgcaggtctc gctgcccttg ctggctctct
     2521 tgcctctgct gttggtgaag atgtcgcagc tcatgcccag tctggggttc tcgggcatcc
     2581 agatggtgta gtcgtggttg gtgctgcagt aggtgctgct cacggccacg ccgctgcact
     2641 tgccgctggg gaacactctg ctgtgcaggc ttctgtcgta ggggtccagg tcggccacgc
     2701 tggggctgat gatcaccagg ctctccttgg tggtcttcac ggttctcagc catctgtagt
     2761 cggggtaggg gttgtgcagg ctctcctcgt atctggggtc gccggccatc ttccagttgt
     2821 aggcggctct gcaggcgtcg ggggtgggtc tgaagtgctt tctcttgaag gtggtggtca
     2881 cgtagcccac gaagttggtg taggtctcgg cctcggtcac cacgccggtg caggtgaagc
     2941 cgttcacctt gatggccagg atgtagccca ccttcagctc catgtagctg aagccgctca
     3001 ggttggtgca gccctcgtcc tccaccacca ggttgttggg gcagctcagg tggtggatgt
     3061 cgatggggct ccaggggccc agcttgtcgg ggatggtgta gatggggaac ttgccgaagc
     3121 acagggggaa caccagcagg ggcacgaaca gcagggcctg gggcactccg gaaggaccgg
     3181 ggttactttc aacatcgcca gcgagtttca acaaagcgta gttagtacat tgaccactac
     3241 cgctagcgga gaacaagtct gcctggctct tgtcaggcac cagcagctcc ttggatgcgc
     3301 tttcaagact gaagatgtca gacctgcttt ttgctttgga cttcccccat gcagcgatac
     3361 cacccacagc taccaggcag cacaggagca ctgcagtgat cagcatccac atgcggccgt
     3421 gattcctggc tggcagagca cgtccaggag caggggcagt gggagcctct gtgccgttgt
     3481 ccgtgggcac cgcggggatc gcgctggtcc cgcagcccca ctcgtcccgc ccgtcgtcgc
     3541 agtcggggtg tccgtcgcac agccagtcct gcgggtaaca ctccccgtgg gcaccgggcg
     3601 gctccgagca gcggaactga ccgggggggc aacgggacaa agaaccgtta ccggacccgt
     3661 taccggtcac gttaccgggc agcagcagca gcagcagcgc gggcagcagc cgcgcatcga
     3721 ttgggccagg attctcctcg acgtcaccgc atgttagcag acttcctctg ccctctccac
     3781 taccaagctt cttgtacagc tcgtccatgc cgagagtgat cccggcggcg gtcacgaact
     3841 ccagcaggac catgtgatcg cgcttctcgt tggggtcttt gctcagggcg gactgggtgc
     3901 tcaggtagtg gttgtcgggc agcagcacgg ggccgtcgcc gatgggggtg ttctgctggt
     3961 agtggtcggc gagctgcacg ctgccgtcct cgatgttgtg gcggatcttg aagttcacct
     4021 tgatgccgtt cttctgcttg tcggccatga tatagacgtt gtggctgttg tagttgtact
     4081 ccagcttgtg ccccaggatg ttgccgtcct ccttgaagtc gatgcccttc agctcgatgc
     4141 ggttcaccag ggtgtcgccc tcgaacttca cctcggcgcg ggtcttgtag ttgccgtcgt
     4201 ccttgaagaa gatggtgcgc tcctggacgt agccttcggg catggcggac ttgaagaagt
     4261 cgtgctgctt catgtggtcg gggtagcggc tgaagcactg cacgccgtag gtcagggtgg
     4321 tcacgagggt gggccagggc acgggcagct tgccggtggt gcagatgaac ttcagggtca
     4381 gcttgccgta ggtggcatcg ccctcgccct cgccggacac gctgaacttg tggccgttta
     4441 cgtcgccgtc cagctcgacc aggatgggca ccaccccggt gaacagctcc tcgcccttgc
     4501 tcacctcgac gcataacttc gtataggata ctttatacga agttatcttt gggattcttc
     4561 ctattttgat ccaagcatca ccatcgaccc tctagtccag atctcaccat cgacccataa
     4621 cttcgtatag catacattat acgaagttat gtccctcgaa gaggttcgaa ttcgatatca
     4681 agcttatcga taatcaacct ctggattaca aaatttgtga aagattgact ggtattctta
     4741 actatgttgc tccttttacg ctatgtggat acgctgcttt aatgcctttg tatcatgcta
     4801 ttgcttcccg tatggctttc attttctcct ccttgtataa atcctggttg ctgtctcttt
     4861 atgaggagtt gtggcccgtt gtcaggcaac gtggcgtggt gtgcactgtg tttgctgacg
     4921 caacccccac tggttggggc attgccacca cctgtcagct cctttccggg actttcgctt
     4981 tccccctccc tattgccacg gcggaactca tcgccgcctg ccttgcccgc tgctggacag
     5041 gggctcggct gttgggcact gacaattccg tggtgttgtc ggggaaatca tcgtcctttc
     5101 cttggctgct cgcctatgtt gccacctgga ttctgcgcgg gacgtccttc tgctacgtcc
     5161 cttcggccct caatccagcg gaccttcctt cccgcggcct gctgccggct ctgcggcctc
     5221 ttccgcgtct tcgccttcgc cctcagacga gtcggatctc cctttgggcc gcctccccgc
     5281 atcgataccg agcgctgctc gagagatcta cgggtggcat ccctgtgacc cctccccagt
     5341 gcctctcctg gccctggaag ttgccactcc agtgcccacc agccttgtcc taataaaatt
     5401 aagttgcatc attttgtctg actaggtgtc cttctataat attatggggt ggaggggggt
     5461 ggtatggagc aaggggcaag ttgggaagac aacctgtagg gcctgcgggg tctattggga
     5521 accaagctgg agtgcagtgg cacaatcttg gctcactgca atctccgcct cctgggttca
     5581 agcgattctc ctgcctcagc ctcccgagtt gttgggattc caggcatgca tgaccaggct
     5641 cagctaattt ttgttttttt ggtagagacg gggtttcacc atattggcca ggctggtctc
     5701 caactcctaa tctcaggtga tctacccacc ttggcctccc aaattgctgg gattacaggc
     5761 gtgaaccact gctcccttcc ctgtccttct gattttgtag gtaaccacgt gcggaccgag
     5821 cggccgcagg aacccctagt gatggagttg gccactccct ctctgcgcgc tcgctcgctc
     5881 actgaggccg ggcgaccaaa ggtcgcccga cgcccgggct ttgcccgggc ggcctcagtg
     5941 agcgagcgag cgcgcagctg cctgcagggg cgcctgatgc ggtattttct ccttacgcat
     6001 ctgtgcggta tttcacaccg catannnnnn nnnnnnnnnn nnnnnnnnnn nnnnnnnnnn
     6061 nnnnnnnnnn nnnnnnnnnn nnnnnnnnnn nnnnnnnnnn nnnnnnnnnn nnnnnnnnnn
     6121 nnnnnnnnnn nnnnnnnnnn nnnnnnnnnn nnnnnnnnnn nnnnnncnnn nnnnnnnnnn
     6181 nnnnnnnnnn nnnnnnnnnn nnnnnnnnnn nnnnnnnnnn nnnnnnnnnn nnnnnnnnnn
     6241 nnnnnnnnnn nnnnnnnnnn nnnnnnnnnn nnnnnnnnnn nnnnnnnnnn nnnnnnnnnn
     6301 nnnnnnnncc tttgacgttg gagtccacgt tctttaatag tggactcttg ttccaaactg
     6361 gaacaacact caaccctatc tcgggctatt cttttgattt ataagggatt ttgccgattt
     6421 cggcctattg gttaaaaaat gagctgattt aacaaaaatt taacgcgaat tttaacaaaa
     6481 tattaacgtt tacaatttta tggtgcactc tcagtacaat ctgctctgat gccgcatagt
     6541 taagccagcc ccgacacccg ccaacacccg ctgacgcgcc ctgacgggct tgtctgctcc
     6601 cggcatccgc ttacagacaa gctgtgaccg tctccgggag ctgcatgtgt cagaggtttt
     6661 caccgtcatc accgaaacgc gcgagacgaa agggcctcgt gatacgccta tttttatagg
     6721 ttaatgtcat gataataatg gtttcttaga cgtcaggtgg cacttttcgg ggaaatgtgc
     6781 gcggaacccc tatttgttta tttttctaaa tacattcaaa tatgtatccg ctcatgagac
     6841 aataaccctg ataaatgctt caataatatt gaaaaaggaa gagtatgagt attcaacatt
     6901 tccgtgtcgc ccttattccc ttttttgcgg cattttgcct tcctgttttt gctcacccag
     6961 aaacgctggt gaaagtaaaa gatgctgaag atcagttggg tgcacgagtg ggttacatcg
     7021 aactggatct caacagcggt aagatccttg agagttttcg ccccgaagaa cgttttccaa
     7081 tgatgagcac ttttaaagtt ctgctatgtg gcgcggtatt atcccgtatt gacgccgggc
     7141 aagagcaact cggtcgccgc atacactatt ctcagaatga cttggttgag tactcaccag
     7201 tcacagaaaa gcatcttacg gatggcatga cagtaagaga attatgcagt gctgccataa
     7261 ccatgagtga taacactgcg gccaacttac ttctgacaac gatcggagga ccgaaggagc
     7321 taaccgcttt tttgcacaac atgggggatc atgtaactcg ccttgatcgt tgggaaccgg
     7381 agctgaatga agccatacca aacgacgagc gtgacaccac gatgcctgta gcaatggcaa
     7441 caacgttgcg caaactatta actggcgaac tacttactct agcttcccgg caacaattaa
     7501 tagactggat ggaggcggat aaagttgcag gaccacttct gcgctcggcc cttccggctg
     7561 gctggtttat tgctgataaa tctggagccg gtgagcgtgg gtctcgcggt atcattgcag
     7621 cactggggcc agatggtaag ccctcccgta tcgtagttat ctacacgacg gggagtcagg
     7681 caactatgga tgaacgaaat agacagatcg ctgagatagg tgcctcactg attaagcatt
     7741 ggtaactgtc agaccaagtt tactcatata tactttagat tgatttaaaa cttcattttt
     7801 aatttaaaag gatctaggtg aagatccttt ttgataatct catgaccaaa atcccttaac
     7861 gtgagttttc gttccactga gcgtcagacc ccgtagaaaa gatcaaagga tcttcttgag
     7921 atcctttttt tctgcgcgta atctgctgct tgcaaacaaa aaaaccaccg ctaccagcgg
     7981 tggtttgttt gccggatcaa gagctaccaa ctctttttcc gaaggtaact ggcttcagca
     8041 gagcgcagat accaaatact gtccttctag tgtagccgta gttaggccac cacttcaaga
     8101 actctgtagc accgcctaca tacctcgctc tgctaatcct gttaccagtg gctgctgcca
     8161 gtggcgataa gtcgtgtctt accgggttgg actcaagacg atagttaccg gataaggcgc
     8221 agcggtcggg ctgaacgggg ggttcgtgca cacagcccag cttggagcga acgacctaca
     8281 ccgaactgag atacctacag cgtgagctat gagaaagcgc cacgcttccc gaagggagaa
     8341 aggcggacag gtatccggta agcggcaggg tcggaacagg agagcgcacg agggagcttc
     8401 cagggggaaa cgcctggtat ctttatagtc ctgtcgggtt tcgccacctc tgacttgagc
     8461 gtcgattttt gtgatgctcg tcaggggggc ggagcctatg gaaaaacgcc agcaacgcgg
     8521 cctttttacg gttcctggcc ttttgctggc cttttgctca catgt
//
