[The description below was written by a language model from this plasmid's Addgene catalogue record and the feature table of its GenBank file.]
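Description:
pAAV-EF1a-FLEX-GTB is an 8,565 bp adeno-associated virus transfer plasmid for Cre-dependent expression of three proteins from a single transcript. It was built on the pAAV-double floxed-EYFP-WPRE-pA backbone. In bacteria it is maintained through a high-copy ColE1/pUC-type origin and selected with ampicillin via the bla gene; an f1 phage origin is also present. The use of a recombination-deficient growth strain fits the presence of the two AAV2 inverted terminal repeats, which flank the expression cassette and define the segment that is packaged into AAV particles.

Between the ITRs, the human EF-1-alpha promoter with its first intron sits upstream of a roughly 3.25 kb insert encoding EGFP, the avian receptor TVA and the rabies virus B19 glycoprotein. The TVA and glycoprotein sequences are mammalian codon optimized. In the feature table, EGFP, a T2A peptide and an E2A peptide are annotated on the complementary strand. The TVA and glycoprotein reading frames are not annotated individually, but presumably occupy the intervals after each 2A element. The whole cassette is inverted relative to the promoter and bracketed by oppositely oriented lox2272 and loxP pairs (a FLEX or double-floxed inverted arrangement). Cre recombination therefore flips the insert into the sense orientation and locks it there, restricting expression to Cre-positive cells. The 2A peptides cause ribosomal skipping, yielding separate polypeptides. A WPRE and the human growth hormone polyadenylation signal follow the cassette to enhance transcript stability and processing.

The combination of TVA and rabies glycoprotein is characteristic of helper vectors for monosynaptic tracing with EnvA-pseudotyped, glycoprotein-deleted rabies virus, with EGFP marking the starter cells. The associated publication concerns genetic dissection of an amygdala fear microcircuit.
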