Addgene plasmid #26197: pAAV-EF1a-FLEX-GTB
Depositing lab: Edward Callaway. Depositing organization: Salk Institute for Biological Studies. Publication: Genetic dissection of an amygdala microcircuit that gates conditioned fear. Haubensak W, Kunwar PS, Cai H, Ciocchi S, Wall NR, Ponnusamy R, Biag J, Dong HW, Deisseroth K, Callaway EM, Fanselow MS, Luthi A, Anderson DJ. Nature. 2010 Nov 11. 468(7321):270-6. 10.1038/nature09553 PubMed 21068836.
Backbone
  Vector backbone: pAAV-double floxed-EYFP-WPRE-pA
  Backbone manufacturer: Karl Deisseroth Lab
  Backbone size w/o insert (bp): 5300
  Vector type: AAV, Cre/Lox ; Adeno-associated virus
Growth in bacteria
  Bacterial resistance: Ampicillin, 100 μg/mL
  Growth temperature: 37°C
  Growth strain: Stbl3
  Growth instructions: Invitrogen One Shot Stbl3 chemically competent cells
  Copy number: Unknown
Gene/Insert
  Gene/Insert name: Enhanced green fluorescent protein, TVA, rabies B19 glycoprotein (alt names: B19G, RG; tv-a; eGFP)
  Species: M. musculus (mouse)
  Insert size (bp): 3250
  Mutation: TVA, rabies glycoprotein are mammalian codon optimized
  Cloning method: Restriction Enzyme; 5′ cloning site BamHI (not destroyed); 3′ cloning site EcoRI (not destroyed)
  Sequencing primers: 5′ EF1a_fwd_primer
Terms and licenses: Academic/Nonprofit Terms; Industry Terms: Not Available to Industry
How to cite: pAAV-EF1a-FLEX-GTB was a gift from Edward Callaway (Addgene plasmid # 26197 ; http://n2t.net/addgene:26197 ; RRID:Addgene_26197)
