>Addgene plasmid #26197 | pAAV-EF1a-FLEX-GTB | addgene partial sequence | sequence record 31641 | 26197 with EF1a-fwd
CGGATCCTCTAGAGCCGCCACCATGGCCATAACTTCGTATAAAGTATCCTATACGAAGTTATATCAAAAT
AGGAAGACCAATGCTTCACCATCGACCCGAATTGCCAAGCATCACCATCGACCCATAACTTCGTATAATG
TATGCTATACGAAGTTATACTTCAACTAGTTCACAGTCTGGTCTCGCCGCCGCTCTTGTGGCTCTCCCAG
CTGCTGATGATCTTGCCGCTCTGGGGGGTCACGCTCACCTCTCTGCCGGTGCCTCTCAGGTTGTGCTGGG
TGGGCTCGCTTCTGTTCACTCTTCTGCAGCAGGTCATCAGGAAGATGATCAGCATCAGGGCGGTCAGGGC
GCCGGCGCTCAGCAGCACGTACTTGCCCCAGTTGGGCAGGCCCAGGTCCACGCCGCTCACCTGGTTGTGC
ACGTCGGGCAGGTGCACCTCCACGAAGTCCTCGGCCTCGTCGCCGTCCTTGAACACGGTGCTGGGGTCGG
CCAGGGGGTGCACCAGGGGGATCACGCTGCTCTCCAGCAGCTCCATGTGCTGCTGCAGCAGGCTGCTCTG
CATCTCGGGGATCAGCACGTTGCCGTCGGGGCCCAGGATGATGCCGTTGAAGAACACGCCGTTCACGTGG
GGGTGGCATCTGCCGCCCACTCTCAGGCAGCCCTTGCTGGGCAGGATCTCGTTCCAGGTTCTCACGCTCT
TGTAGTGGGCGTCGGCCTCCATCA
