>Addgene plasmid #26197 | pAAV-EF1a-FLEX-GTB | addgene partial sequence | sequence record 162712 | EGFP-C 5'-CATGGTCCTGCTGGAGTTCGTG-3'
TCTCGGCATGGACGAGCTGTACAAGAAGCTTGGTAGTGGAGAGGGCAGAGGAAGTCTGCTAACATGCGGT
GACGTCGAGGAGAATCCTGGCCCAATCGATGCGCGGCTGCTGCCCGCGCTGCTGCTGCTGCTGCTGCCCG
GTAACGTGACCGGTAACGGGTCCGGTAACGGTTCTTTGTCCCGTTGCCCCCCCGGTCAGTTCCGCTGCTC
GGAGCCGCCCGGTGCCCACGGGGAGTGTTACCCGCAGGACTGGCTGTGCGACGGACACCCCGACTGCGAC
GACGGGCGGGACGAGTGGGGCTGCGGGACCAGCGCGATCCCCGCGGTGCCCACGGACAACGGCACAGAGG
CTCCCACTGCCCCTGCTCCTGGACGTGCTCTGCCAGCCAGGAATCACGGCCGCATGTGGATGCTGATCAC
TGCAGTGCTCCTGTGCTGCCTGGTAGCTGTGGGTGGTATCGCTGCATGGGGGAAGTCCAAAGCAAAAAGC
AGGTCTGACATCTTCAGTCTTGAAAGCGCATCCAAGGAGCTGCTGGTGCCTGACAAGAGCCAGGCAGACT
TGTTCTCCGCTAGCGGTAGTGGTCAATGTACTAACTACGCTTTGTTGAAACTCGCTGGCGATGTTGAAAG
TAACCCCGGTCCTTCCGGAGTGCCCCAGGCCCTGCTGTTCGTGCCCCTGCTGGTGTTCCCCCTGTGCTTC
GGCA
